>Addgene plasmid #215186 | Hv_HPT:pSNAC:Gus_introns | addgene full sequence | sequence record 468572 | Addgene NGS Result
GGGACACGAAGTGATCCGTTTAAACTATCAGTGTTTGACAGGATATATTGGCGGGTAAACCTAAGAGAAA
AGAGCGTTTATTAGAATAATCGGATATTTAAAAGGGCGTGAAAAGGTTTATCCGTTCGTCCATTTGTATG
TGCCAGCCGCCTTTGCGACGCTCACCGGGCTGGTTGCCCTCGCCGCTGGGCTGGCGGCCGTCTATGGCCC
TGCAAACGCGCCAGAAACGCCGTCGAAGCCGTGTGCGAGACACCGCGGCCGCCGGCGTTGTGGATACCTC
GCGGAAAACTTGGCCCTCACTGACAGATGAGGGGCGGACGTTGACACTTGAGGGGCCGACTCACCCGGCG
CGGCGTTGACAGATGAGGGGCAGGCTCGATTTCGGCCGGCGACGTGGAGCTGGCCAGCCTCGCAAATCGG
CGAAAACGCCTGATTTTACGCGAGTTTCCCACAGATGATGTGGACAAGCCTGGGGATAAGTGCCCTGCGG
TATTGACACTTGAGGGGCGCGACTACTGACAGATGAGGGGCGCGATCCTTGACACTTGAGGGGCAGAGTG
CTGACAGATGAGGGGCGCACCTATTGACATTTGAGGGGCTGTCCACAGGCAGAAAATCCAGCATTTGCAA
GGGTTTCCGCCCGTTTTTCGGCCACCGCTAACCTGTCTTTTAACCTGCTTTTAAACCAATATTTATAAAC
CTTGTTTTTAACCAGGGCTGCGCCCTGTGCGCGTGACCGCGCACGCCGAAGGGGGGTGCCCCCCCTTCTC
GAACCCTCCCGGCCCGCTAACGCGGGCCTCCCATCCCCCCAGGGGCTGCGCCCCTCGGCCGCGAACGGCC
TCACCCCAAAAATGGCAGCGCTGGCCAATTCCCGAGGCACGAACCCAGTGGACATAAGCCTGTTCGGTTC
GTAAGCTGTAATGCAAGTAGCGTATGCGCTCACGCAACTGGTCCAGAACCTTGACCGAACGCAGCGGTGG
TAACGGCGCAGTGGCGGTTTTCATGGCTTGTTATGACTGTTTTTTTGGGGTACAGTCTATGCCTCGGGCA
TCCAAGCAGCAAGCGCGTTACGCCGTGGGTCGATGTTTGATGTTATGGAGCAGCAACGATGTTACGCAGC
AGGGCAGTCGCCCTAAAACAAAGTTAAACATCATGGGGGAAGCGGTGATCGCCGAAGTATCGACTCAACT
ATCAGAGGTAGTTGGCGTCATCGAGCGCCATCTCGAACCGACGTTGCTGGCCGTACATTTGTACGGCTCC
GCAGTGGATGGCGGCCTGAAGCCACACAGCGATATTGATTTGCTGGTTACGGTGACCGTAAGGCTTGATG
AAACAACGCGGCGAGCTTTGATCAACGACCTTTTGGAAACTTCGGCTTCCCCTGGAGAGAGCGAGATTCT
CCGCGCTGTAGAAGTCACCATTGTTGTGCACGACGACATCATTCCGTGGCGTTATCCAGCTAAGCGCGAA
CTGCAATTTGGAGAATGGCAGCGCAATGACATTCTTGCAGGTATCTTCGAGCCAGCCACGATCGACATTG
ATCTGGCTATCTTGCTGACAAAAGCAAGAGAACATAGCGTTGCCTTGGTAGGTCCAGCGGCGGAGGAACT
CTTTGATCCGGTTCCTGAACAGGATCTATTTGAGGCGCTAAATGAAACCTTAACGCTATGGAACTCGCCG
CCCGACTGGGCTGGCGATGAGCGAAATGTAGTGCTTACGTTGTCCCGCATTTGGTACAGCGCAGTAACCG
GCAAAATCGCGCCGAAGGATGTCGCTGCCGACTGGGCAATGGAGCGCCTGCCGGCCCAGTATCAGCCCGT
CATACTTGAAGCTAGACAGGCTTATCTTGGACAAGAAGAAGATCGCTTGGCCTCGCGCGCAGATCAGTTG
GAAGAATTTGTCCATTACGTGAAAGGCGAGATCACCAAGGTAGTCGGCAAATAATGTCTAGCTAGAAATT
CGTTCAAGCCGACGCCGCTTCGCGGCGCGGCTTAACTCAAGCGTTAGATGCACTAAGCACATAATTGCTC
ACAGCCAAACTATCAGGTCAAGTCTGCTTTTATTATTTTTAAGCGTGCATAATAAGCCCTACACAAATTG
GGAGATATATCATGCTGTCAGACCAAGTTTACTCATATATACTTTAGATTGATTTAAAACTTCATTTTTA
ATTTAAAAGGATCTAGGTGAAGATCCTTTTTGATAATCTCATGACCAAAATCCCTTAACGTGAGTTTTCG
TTCCACTGAGCGTCAGACCCCGTAGAAAAGATCAAAGGATCTTCTTGAGATCCTTTTTTTCTGCGCGTAA
TCTGCTGCTTGCAAACAAAAAAACCACCGCTACCAGCGGTGGTTTGTTTGCCGGATCAAGAGCTACCAAC
TCTTTTTCCGAAGGTAACTGGCTTCAGCAGAGCGCAGATACCAAATACTGTTCTTCTAGTGTAGCCGTAG
TTAGGCCACCACTTCAAGAACTCTGTAGCACCGCCTACATACCTCGCTCTGCTAATCCTGTTACCAGTGG
CTGCTGCCAGTGGCGATAAGTCGTGTCTTACCGGGTTGGACTCAAGACGATAGTTACCGGATAAGGCGCA
GCGGTCGGGCTGAACGGGGGGTTCGTGCACACAGCCCAGCTTGGAGCGAACGACCTACACCGAACTGAGA
TACCTACAGCGTGAGCTATGAGAAAGCGCCACGCTTCCCGAAGGGAGAAAGGCGGACAGGTATCCGGTAA
GCGGCAGGGTCGGAACAGGAGAGCGCACGAGGGAGCTTCCAGGGGGAAACGCCTGGTATCTTTATAGTCC
TGTCGGGTTTCGCCACCTCTGACTTGAGCGTCGATTTTTGTGATGCTCGTCAGGGGGGCGGAGCCTATGG
AAAAACGCCAGCAACGCGGCCTTTTTACGGTTCCTGGCAGATCCTAGATGTGGCGCAACGATGCCGGCGA
CAAGCAGGAGCGCACCGACTTCTTCCGCATCAAGTGTTTTGGCTCTCAGGCCGAGGCCCACGGCAAGTAT
TTGGGCAAGGGGTCGCTGGTATTCGTGCAGGGCAAGATTCGGAATACCAAGTACGAGAAGGACGGCCAGA
CGGTCTACGGGACCGACTTCATTGCCGATAAGGTGGATTATCTGGACACCAAGGCACCAGGCGGGTCAAA
TCAGGAATAAGGGCACATTGCCCCGGCGTGAGTCGGGGCAATCCCGCAAGGAGGGTGAATGAATCGGACG
TTTGACCGGAAGGCATACAGGCAAGAACTGATCGACGCGGGGTTTTCCGCCGAGGATGCCGAAACCATCG
CAAGCCGCACCGTCATGCGTGCGCCCCGCGAAACCTTCCAGTCCGTCGGCTCGATGGTCCAGCAAGCTAC
GGCCAAGATCGAGCGCGACAGCGTGCAACTGGCTCCCCCTGCCCTGCCCGCGCCATCGGCCGCCGTGGAG
CGTTCGCGTCGTCTTGAACAGGAGGCGGCAGGTTTGGCGAAGTCGATGACCATCGACACGCGAGGAACTA
TGACGACCAAGAAGCGAAAAACCGCCGGCGAGGACCTGGCAAAACAGGTCAGCGAGGCCAAGCAGGCCGC
GTTGCTGAAACACACGAAGCAGCAGATCAAGGAAATGCAGCTTTCCTTGTTCGATATTGCGCCGTGGCCG
GACACGATGCGAGCGATGCCAAACGACACGGCCCGCTCTGCCCTGTTCACCACGCGCAACAAGAAAATCC
CGCGCGAGGCGCTGCAAAACAAGGTCATTTTCCACGTCAACAAGGACGTGAAGATCACCTACACCGGCGT
CGAGCTGCGGGCCGACGATGACGAACTGGTGTGGCAGCAGGTGTTGGAGTACGCGAAGCGCACCCCTATC
GGCGAGCCGATCACCTTCACGTTCTACGAGCTTTGCCAGGACCTGGGCTGGTCGATCAATGGCCGGTATT
ACACGAAGGCCGAGGAATGCCTGTCGCGCCTACAGGCGACGGCGATGGGCTTCACGTCCGACCGCGTTGG
GCACCTGGAATCGGTGTCGCTGCTGCACCGCTTCCGCGTCCTGGACCGTGGCAAGAAAACGTCCCGTTGC
CAGGTCCTGATCGACGAGGAAATCGTCGTGCTGTTTGCTGGCGACCACTACACGAAATTCATATGGGAGA
AGTACCGCAAGCTGTCGCCGACGGCCCGACGGATGTTCGACTATTTCAGCTCGCACCGGGAGCCGTACCC
GCTCAAGCTGGAAACCTTCCGCCTCATGTGCGGATCGGATTCCACCCGCGTGAAGAAGTGGCGCGAGCAG
GTCGGCGAAGCCTGCGAAGAGTTGCGAGGCAGCGGCCTGGTGGAACACGCCTGGGTCAATGATGACCTGG
TGCATTGCAAACGCTAGGGCCTTGTGGGGTCAGTTCCGGCTGGGGGTTCAGCAGCCCCTGCTCGGATCTG
TTGGACCGGACAGTAGTCATGGTTGATGGGCTGCCTGTATCGAGTGGTGATTTTGTGCCGAGCTGCCGGT
CGGGGAGCTGTTGGCTGGCTGGTGGCAGGATATATTGTGGTGTAAACAAATTGACGCTTAGACAACTTAA
TAACACATTGCGGACGTTTTTAATGTACTGGGGTTGAACACTCTGTGGGTCTCATGCCGAATTCGGATCC
GGAGGAATTCCAATCCCACAAAAATCTGAGCTTAACAGCACAGTTGCTCCTCTCAGAGCAGAATCGGGTA
TTCAACACCCTCATATCAACTACTACGTTGTGTATAACGGTCCACATGCCGGTATATACGATGACTGGGG
TTGTACAAAGGCGGCAACAAACGGCGTTCCCGGAGTTGCACACAAGAAATTTGCCACTATTACAGAGGCA
AGAGCAGCAGCTGACGCGTACACAACAAGTCAGCAAACAGACAGGTTGAACTTCATCCCCAAAGGAGAAG
CTCAACTCAAGCCCAAGAGCTTTGCTAAGGCCCTAACAAGCCCACCAAAGCAAAAAGCCCACTGGCTCAC
GCTAGGAACCAAAAGGCCCAGCAGTGATCCAGCCCCAAAAGAGATCTCCTTTGCCCCGGAGATTACAATG
GACGATTTCCTCTATCTTTACGATCTAGGAAGGAAGTTCGAAGGTGAAGGTGACGACACTATGTTCACCA
CTGATAATGAGAAGGTTAGCCTCTTCAATTTCAGAAAGAATGCTGACCCACAGATGGTTAGAGAGGCCTA
CGCAGCAAGTCTCATCAAGACGATCTACCCGAGTAACAATCTCCAGGAGATCAAATACCTTCCCAAGAAG
GTTAAAGATGCAGTCAAAAGATTCAGGACTAATTGCATCAAGAACACAGAGAAAGACATATTTCTCAAGA
TCAGAAGTACTATTCCAGTATGGACGATTCAAGGCTTGCTTCATAAACCAAGGCAAGTAATAGAGATTGG
AGTCTCTAAAAAGGTAGTTCCTACTGAATCTAAGGCCATGCATGGAGTCTAAGATTCAAATCGAGGATCT
AACAGAACTCGCCGTCAAGACTGGCGAACAGTTCATACAGAGTCTTTTACGACTCAATGACAAGAAGAAA
ATCTTCGTCAACATGGTGGAGCACGACACTCTGGTCTACTCCAAAAATGTCAAAGATACAGTCTCAGAAG
ATCAAAGGGCTATTGAGACTTTTCAACAAAGGATAATTTCGGGAAACCTCCTCGGATTCCATTGCCCAGC
TATCTGTCACTTCATCGAAAGGACAGTAGAAAAGGAAGGTGGCTCCTACAAATGCCATCATTGCGATAAA
GGAAAGGCTATCATTCAAGATCTCTCTGCCGACAGTGGTCCCAAAGATGGACCCCCACCCACGAGGAGCA
TCGTGGAAAAAGAAGAGGTTCCAACCACGTCTACAAAGCAAGTGGATTGATGTGACATCTCCACTGACGT
AAGGGATGACGCACAATCCCACTATCCTTCGCAAGACCCTTCCTCTATATAAGGAAGTTCATTTCATTTG
GAGAGGACACGCTCGAGTATAAGAGCTCATTTTTACAACAATTACCAACAACAACAAACAACAAACAACA
TTACAATTACATTTACAATTATCGATACAATGAAAAAGCCTGAACTCACCGCGACGTCTGTCGAGAAGTT
TCTGATCGAAAAGTTCGACAGCGTCTCCGACCTGATGCAGCTCTCGGAGGGCGAAGAATCTCGTGCTTTC
AGCTTCGATGTAGGAGGGCGTGGATATGTCCTGCGGGTAAATAGCTGCGCCGATGGTTTCTACAAAGATC
GTTATGTTTATCGGCACTTTGCATCGGCCGCGCTCCCGATTCCGGAAGTGCTTGACATTGGGGAATTCAG
CGAGAGCCTGACCTATTGCATCTCCCGCCGTGCACAGGGTGTCACGTTGCAAGACCTGCCTGAAACCGAA
CTGCCCGCTGTTCTGCAGGTAAATTTCTAGTTTTTCTCCTTCATTTTCTTGGTTAGGACCCTTTTCTCTT
TTTATTTTTTTGAGCTTTGATCTTTCTTTAAACTGATCTATTTTTTAATTGATTGGTTATGGTGTAAATA
TTACATAGCTTTAACTGATAATCTGATTACTTTATTTCGTGTGTCTATGATGATGATGATAACTGCAGCC
GGTCGCGGAGGCCATGGATGCGATCGCTGCGGCCGATCTTAGCCAGACGAGCGGGTTCGGCCCATTCGGA
CCGCAAGGAATCGGTCAATACACTACATGGCGTGATTTCATATGCGCGATTGCTGATCCCCATGTGTATC
ACTGGCAAACTGTGATGGACGACACCGTCAGTGCGTCCGTCGCGCAGGCTCTCGATGAGCTGATGCTTTG
GGCCGAGGACTGCCCCGAAGTCCGGCACCTCGTGCACGCGGATTTCGGCTCCAACAATGTCCTGACGGAC
AATGGCCGCATAACAGCGGTCATTGACTGGAGCGAGGCGATGTTCGGGGATTCCCAATACGAGGTCGCCA
ACATCTTCTTCTGGAGGCCGTGGTTGGCTTGTATGGAGCAGCAGACGCGCTACTTCGAGCGGAGGCATCC
GGAGCTTGCAGGATCGCCGCGGCTCCGGGCGTATATGCTCCGCATTGGTCTTGACCAACTCTATCAGAGC
TTGGTTGACGGCAATTTCGATGATGCAGCTTGGGCGCAGGGTCGATGCGACGCAATCGTCCGATCCGGAG
CCGGGACTGTCGGGCGTACACAAATCGCCCGCAGAAGCGCGGCCGTCTGGACCGATGGCTGTGTAGAAGT
ACTCGCCGATAGTGGAAACCGACGCCCCAGCACTCGTCCGAGGGCAAAGGAATAGGCTTCTCTAGCTAGA
GTCGATCGACAAGCTCGAGTTTCTCCATAATAATGTGTGAGTAGTTCCCAGATAAGGGAATTAGGGTTCC
TATAGGGTTTCGCTCATGTGTTGAGCATATAAGAAACCCTTAGTATGTATTTGTATTTGTAAAATACTTC
TATCAATAAAATTTCTAATTCCTAAAACCAAAATCCAGTACTAAAATCCAGATCGCTGCAAGAATTCAAG
CTTGGAGTTACTGCAAGGTGTCTGATTTGGAGTCAAAATTTCGGCCTAGCCAACCAACTAACTTGAAAAA
TGATTTTATATTACAAGATGGAGTACTATCATTTATAAAAGTTGCCTTTAAGGGACAATTAATATTGGAC
GGAGGGATATGAGCTGTCTTTAAAAGAAAAGATAGAATGAAAAACAAAGAGCACATGATAAAAGCACGGT
AAAAATAAATATCAGTCGTTTTCTTCTTGACATTGTTTTTGTTTCTTTTGAGGCTGCTTGCCACATACTC
CCTTAGTAAAAAATACTGTAATATAAAAGGCGTTTATAGATAGCTAAAGTACGGCATGTGGTGATAAAAA
ATATATATCAGTCGATGCCATATATTTTCTCCAATTTTGTTTCGTGGGAGATCCTGTAGAGCAGCTGCTG
CCACGACATGCCTCCGTTTCAAAAAATAAATAAAAAGAAAGGCAGGTGTAGACCCGAGCATCAGCCACGC
AGAGGCGTATCCACAGTGCTCCTCCGATCCCACCTATCGGCACGATCCGCGGTGTCCACACACGCGCATG
CCGACCAGCTTCACGCCGCACCGCACAACCCGCACGGCCAGCTGAAGTCGGCCATGACGCAACCCCCGTG
CCACCCGGCCGCGCCTTCCCCGAAACCCCCCACACACGTGCCCTTTTCCTCCCCAAGAAACCCCTCCACG
CAGCCGCCGCCCCCCTACCCCCGTCCGAACCTTCCAGACCACTCACGCACCCCCCCTCCCCTATTTATCC
CTCCCCCATCCCCCCATTTACCACCACCATCACCACACAACCCAACTCCTCTCACTCCCCAACAATCTCA
AACAACAGCTCGAGGAATCAACAGCAGCGACTACTCTGTTCGTTGAACCAACAATCAACAGACGGACAAT
GGGTCAGTCCCTTATGTTACGTCCTGTAGAAACCCCAACCCGTGAAATCAAAAAACTCGACGGCCTGTGG
GCATTCAGTCTGGATCGCGAAAACTGTGGAATTGATCAGCGTTGGTGGGAAAGCGCGTTACAAGAAAGCC
GGGCAATTGCTGTGCCAGGCAGTTTTAACGATCAGTTCGCCGATGCAGATATTCGTAATTATGCGGGCAA
CGTCTGGTATCAGCGCGAAGTCTTTATACCGAAAGGTAAGTCTTACTCTCTCTTTTTTGGTCTGTATTTT
TAATTTTTTGAAGTATACTATTTGTACTGACGCTAATAATCTTTTTTCAGGTTGGGCAGGCCAGCGTATC
GTGCTGCGTTTCGATGCGGTCACTCATTACGGCAAAGTGTGGGTCAATAATCAGGAAGTGATGGAGCATC
AGGGCGGCTATACGCCATTTGAAGCCGATGTCACGCCGTATGTTATTGCCGGGAAAAGTGTACGTATCAC
CGTTTGTGTGAACAACGAACTGAACTGGCAGACTATCCCGCCGGGAATGGTGATTACCGACGAAAACGGC
AAGAAAAAGCAGTCTTACTTCCATGATTTCTTTAACTATGCCGGAATCCATCGCAGCGTAATGCTCTACA
CCACGCCGAACACCTGGGTGGACGATATCACCGTGGTGACGCATGTCGCGCAAGACTGTAACCACGCGTC
TGTTGACTGGCAGGTACTTCATGCTTCAACGTGTAACTTAAGAGATACTGTGTGAAATTTTATATTTCCA
TACATTTGCTTGACCTTTGCTTTTTGTCAATTTTTTTCCCCTTACAGGTGGTGGCCAATGGTGATGTCAG
CGTTGAACTGCGTGATGCGGATCAACAGGTGGTTGCAACTGGACAAGGCACTAGCGGGACTTTGCAAGTG
GTGAATCCGCACCTCTGGCAACCGGGTGAAGGTTATCTCTATGAACTGTGCGTCACAGCCAAAAGCCAGA
CAGAGTGTGATATCTACCCGCTTCGCGTCGGCATCCGGTCAGTGGCAGTGAAGGGCGAACAGTTCCTGAT
TAACCACAAACCGTTCTACTTTACTGGCTTTGGTCGTCATGAAGATGCGGACTTGCGTGGCAAAGGATTC
GATAACGTGCTGATGGTGCACGACCACGCATTAATGGACTGGATTGGGGCCAACTCCTACCGTACCTCGC
ATTACCCTTACGCTGAAGAGATGCTCGACTGGGCAGATGAACATGGCATCGTGGTGATTGATGAAACTGC
TGCTGTCGGCTTTAACCTCTCTTTAGGCATTGGTTTCGAAGCGGGCAACAAGCCGAAAGAACTGTACAGC
GAAGAGGCAGTCAACGGGGAAACTCAGCAAGCGCACTTACAGGCGATTAAAGAGCTGATAGCGCGTGACA
AAAACCACCCAAGCGTGGTGATGTGGAGTATTGCCAACGAACCGGATACCCGTCCGCAAGGTGCACGGGA
ATATTTCGCGCCACTGGCGGAAGCAACGCGTAAACTCGACCCGACGCGTCCGATCACCTGCGTCAATGTA
ATGTTCTGCGACGCTCACACCGATACCATCAGCGATCTCTTTGATGTGCTGTGCCTGAACCGTTATTACG
GATGGTATGTCCAAAGCGGCGATTTGGAAACGGCAGAGAAGGTACTGGAAAAAGAACTTCTGGCCTGGCA
GGAGAAACTGCATCAGCCGATTATCATCACCGAATACGGCGTGGATACGTTAGCCGGGCTGCACTCAATG
TACACCGACATGTGGAGTGAAGAGTATCAGTGTGCATGGCTGGATATGTATCACCGCGTCTTTGATCGCG
TCAGCGCCGTCGTCGGTGAACAGGTATGGAATTTCGCCGATTTTGCGACCTCGCAAGGCATATTGCGCGT
TGGCGGTAACAAGAAAGGGATCTTCACTCGCGACCGCAAACCGAAGTCGGCGGCTTTTCTGCTGCAAAAA
CGCTGGACTGGCATGAACTTCGGTGAAAAACCGCAGCAGGGAGGCAAACAATGAGCTTGTCAAGCAGATC
GTTCAAACATTTGGCAATAAAGTTTCTTAAGATTGAATCCTGTTGCCGGTCTTGCGATGATTATCATATA
ATTTCTGTTGAATTACGTTAAGCATGTAATAATTAACATGTAATGCATGACGTTATTTATGAGATGGGTT
TTTATGATTAGAGTCCCGCAATTATACATTTAATACGCGATAGAAAACAAAATATAGCGCGCAAACTAGG
ATAAATTATCGCGCGCGGTGTCATCTATGTTACTAGATCGACGCTACTAGAGGATGCACATGTGACCGA
Features (pLannotate 1.2.2; 20 found; start..end, strand, type, name):
     36..60      +  misc_feature   RB T-DNA repeat: right border repeat from nopaline C58 T-DNA
    157..788     +  rep_origin     oriV: incP origin of replication
    891..914     +  promoter       Pc promoter (fragment): intI1 (promoter lies within the coding sequence); class 1 integron promoter
   1090..1146    +  CDS            GmR (fragment): gentamycin acetyltransferase; aacC1; confers resistance to gentamycin
   1157..1944    +  CDS            SmR (fragment): aminoglycoside adenylyltransferase (Murphy, 1985); aadA; confers resistance to spectinomycin and streptomycin
   2285..2873    +  rep_origin     ori: high-copy-number ColE1/pMB1/pBR322/pUC origin of replication
   3209..4354    +  CDS            trfA: TRFA_ECOLX - Experimental evidence at protein level: Swiss-Prot protein existence level 1. Also involved in plasmid copy number control, promoting intermolecular coupling of protein bound iterons at oriV, which inhibits replication initiation. From Escherichia coli.
   4503..4527    +  misc_feature   LB T-DNA repeat: left border repeat from nopaline C58 T-DNA
   4624..5430    +  CDS            IBMP_CAMVB (fragment): Experimental evidence at protein level: Swiss-Prot protein existence level 1. Enhances the ribosomal termination-reinitiation event leading to the translation of major open reading frames on the polycistronic viral RNAs. From Cauliflower mosaic virus (strain Bari 1) (CaMV).
   5614..5959    +  promoter       CaMV 35S promoter: strong constitutive promoter from cauliflower mosaic virus
   5911..5957    +  promoter       minimal CaMV 35S promoter: minimal 35S promoter from cauliflower mosaic virus
   5988..6041    +  misc_feature   TMV Ω: translational enhancer from the tobacco mosaic virus 5'-leader sequence (Gallie et al., 1988)
   6050..6388    +  CDS            HygR (fragment): aminoglycoside phosphotransferase from E. coli; aph(4)-Ia; confers resistance to hygromycin
   6389..6578    +  intron         cat1 intron: castor bean catalase intron, modified
   6573..7265    +  CDS            HygR (fragment): aminoglycoside phosphotransferase from E. coli confers resistance to hygromycin
   7300..7474    +  polyA_signal   CaMV poly(A) signal: cauliflower mosaic virus polyadenylation signal
   8414..8647    +  CDS            GUS (fragment): β-glucuronidase; uidA (or gusA) from E. coli
   8729..9115    +  CDS            GUS (fragment): β-glucuronidase; uidA (or gusA) from E. coli
   9215..10414   +  CDS            GUS (fragment): β-glucuronidase; uidA (or gusA) from E. coli
  10427..10679   +  terminator     NOS terminator: nopaline synthase terminator and poly(A) signal
