[The description below was written by a language model from this plasmid's Addgene catalogue record and pLannotate feature annotations shown in this document.]
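Description:
Hv_HPT:pSNAC:Gus_introns is a 10.7 kb binary plant-expression vector assembled by Golden Gate cloning in the pAGM8031 backbone. It was made for evaluating guard cell-specific promoters in barley. The backbone carries nopaline-type right and left T-DNA border repeats, which indicate Agrobacterium-mediated delivery, although the record does not name the transformation route. For propagation it combines a high-copy ColE1/pUC origin for E. coli with the broad-host-range incP oriV and its replication initiator gene trfA. Bacterial selection is by spectinomycin through the aadA adenylyltransferase gene. The short gentamicin-resistance and integron promoter fragments annotated next to aadA appear to be remnants of the resistance cassette's origin rather than functional markers.

The T-DNA region holds two transcription units. The first is the plant selection cassette. A CaMV 35S promoter, preceded by flanking CaMV sequence that is annotated as a partial viral ORF, is followed by the TMV Ω translational enhancer. Together they drive a hygromycin phosphotransferase coding sequence that is interrupted by a modified castor bean catalase intron and ends in the CaMV poly(A) signal. The intron should prevent functional expression of the marker in bacteria.

The second unit is the reporter. The catalogue lists a roughly 900 bp promoter fragment from the barley stress-responsive NAC1 transcription factor gene (HvSNAC1). It presumably lies in the unannotated stretch upstream of the β-glucuronidase gene, since the feature table does not label it. GUS is annotated as three fragments separated by gaps, consistent with the intron-containing version implied by the plasmid name, and it is terminated by the NOS terminator. In hygromycin-selected transgenic plants, GUS staining shows where the HvSNAC1 promoter is active, so its specificity for guard cells within the stomatal complex can be assessed.
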