Addgene plasmid #215186: Hv_HPT:pSNAC:Gus_introns
Purpose: Evaluating guard cell specific promotors in Barley
Depositing lab: Penny Hundleby. Depositing organization: John Innes Centre. Publication: A Promoter Collection for Cell-Targeted Analysis Within the Stomatal Complex. Nguyen TH, Krasauskas J, Nguyen TB, Noureen A, Smedley M, Christie JM, Harwood W, Blatt MR, Hundleby P. Plant Direct. 2025 Feb 12;9(2):e70045. doi: 10.1002/pld3.70045. eCollection 2025 Feb. PubMed 39943924.
Backbone
  Vector backbone: pAGM8031
  Backbone manufacturer: Sylvestre Marillonnet
  Backbone size w/o insert (bp): 5201
  Total vector size (bp): 10709
  Vector type: Plant Expression, Synthetic Biology
  Selectable markers: Hygromycin
Growth in bacteria
  Bacterial resistance: Spectinomycin, 50 μg/mL
  Growth temperature: 37°C
  Growth strain: DH5alpha
  Copy number: High Copy
Gene/Insert
  Gene/Insert name: Stress-responsive NAC1 transcription factor
  Insert size (bp): 900
  GenBank ID: HORVU.MOREX.r3.5HG0524540
  Promoter: HvSNAC1
  Cloning method: Golden Gate
  Sequencing primers: 5′ GTGGTGTAAACAAATTGACGC; 3′ GGATAAACCTTTTCACGCCC
Terms and licenses: Academic/Nonprofit Terms; Industry Terms: Not Available to Industry
How to cite: Hv_HPT:pSNAC:Gus_introns was a gift from Penny Hundleby (Addgene plasmid # 215186 ; http://n2t.net/addgene:215186 ; RRID:Addgene_215186)
